>Addgene plasmid #140609 | pAID-CMV linearizing in pX330 | addgene full sequence | sequence record 299853 | Addgene NGS Result
CTAGAGGTACCCGTTACATAACTTACGGTAAATGGCCCGCCTGGCTGACCGCCCAACGACCCCCGCCCAT
TGACGTCAATAGTAACGCCAATAGGGACTTTCCATTGACGTCAATGGGTGGAGTATTTACGGTAAACTGC
CCACTTGGCAGTACATCAAGTGTATCATATGCCAAGTACGCCCCCTATTGACGTCAATGACGGTAAATGG
CCCGCCTGGCATTGTGCCCAGTACATGACCTTATGGGACTTTCCTACTTGGCAGTACATCTACGTATTAG
TCATCGCTATTACCATGGTCGAGGTGAGCCCCACGTTCTGCTTCACTCTCCCCATCTCCCCCCCCTCCCC
ACCCCCAATTTTGTATTTATTTATTTTTTAATTATTTTGTGCAGCGATGGGGGCGGGGGGGGGGGGGGGG
CGCGCGCCAGGCGGGGCGGGGCGGGGCGAGGGGCGGGGCGGGGCGAGGCGGAGAGGTGCGGCGGCAGCCA
ATCAGAGCGGCGCGCTCCGAAAGTTTCCTTTTATGGCGAGGCGGCGGCGGCGGCGGCCCTATAAAAAGCG
AAGCGCGCGGCGGGCGGGAGTCGCTGCGCGCTGCCTTCGCCCCGTGCCCCGCTCCGCCGCCGCCTCGCGC
CGCCCGCCCCGGCTCTGACTGACCGCGTTACTCCCACAGGTGAGCGGGCGGGACGGCCCTTCTCCTCCGG
GCTGTAATTAGCTGAGCAAGAGGTAAGGGTTTAAGGGATGGTTGGTTGGTGGGGTATTAATGTTTAATTA
CCTGGAGCACCTGCCTGAAATCACTTTTTTTCAGGTTGGACCGGTGCCACCATGGACTATAAGGACCACG
ACGGAGACTACAAGGATCATGATATTGATTACAAAGACGATGACGATAAGATGGCCCCAAAGAAGAAGCG
GAAGGTCGGTATCCACGGAGTCCCAGCAGCCGACAAGAAGTACAGCATCGGCCTGGACATCGGCACCAAC
TCTGTGGGCTGGGCCGTGATCACCGACGAGTACAAGGTGCCCAGCAAGAAATTCAAGGTGCTGGGCAACA
CCGACCGGCACAGCATCAAGAAGAACCTGATCGGAGCCCTGCTGTTCGACAGCGGCGAAACAGCCGAGGC
CACCCGGCTGAAGAGAACCGCCAGAAGAAGATACACCAGACGGAAGAACCGGATCTGCTATCTGCAAGAG
ATCTTCAGCAACGAGATGGCCAAGGTGGACGACAGCTTCTTCCACAGACTGGAAGAGTCCTTCCTGGTGG
AAGAGGATAAGAAGCACGAGCGGCACCCCATCTTCGGCAACATCGTGGACGAGGTGGCCTACCACGAGAA
GTACCCCACCATCTACCACCTGAGAAAGAAACTGGTGGACAGCACCGACAAGGCCGACCTGCGGCTGATC
TATCTGGCCCTGGCCCACATGATCAAGTTCCGGGGCCACTTCCTGATCGAGGGCGACCTGAACCCCGACA
ACAGCGACGTGGACAAGCTGTTCATCCAGCTGGTGCAGACCTACAACCAGCTGTTCGAGGAAAACCCCAT
CAACGCCAGCGGCGTGGACGCCAAGGCCATCCTGTCTGCCAGACTGAGCAAGAGCAGACGGCTGGAAAAT
CTGATCGCCCAGCTGCCCGGCGAGAAGAAGAATGGCCTGTTCGGAAACCTGATTGCCCTGAGCCTGGGCC
TGACCCCCAACTTCAAGAGCAACTTCGACCTGGCCGAGGATGCCAAACTGCAGCTGAGCAAGGACACCTA
CGACGACGACCTGGACAACCTGCTGGCCCAGATCGGCGACCAGTACGCCGACCTGTTTCTGGCCGCCAAG
AACCTGTCCGACGCCATCCTGCTGAGCGACATCCTGAGAGTGAACACCGAGATCACCAAGGCCCCCCTGA
GCGCCTCTATGATCAAGAGATACGACGAGCACCACCAGGACCTGACCCTGCTGAAAGCTCTCGTGCGGCA
GCAGCTGCCTGAGAAGTACAAAGAGATTTTCTTCGACCAGAGCAAGAACGGCTACGCCGGCTACATTGAC
GGCGGAGCCAGCCAGGAAGAGTTCTACAAGTTCATCAAGCCCATCCTGGAAAAGATGGACGGCACCGAGG
AACTGCTCGTGAAGCTGAACAGAGAGGACCTGCTGCGGAAGCAGCGGACCTTCGACAACGGCAGCATCCC
CCACCAGATCCACCTGGGAGAGCTGCACGCCATTCTGCGGCGGCAGGAAGATTTTTACCCATTCCTGAAG
GACAACCGGGAAAAGATCGAGAAGATCCTGACCTTCCGCATCCCCTACTACGTGGGCCCTCTGGCCAGGG
GAAACAGCAGATTCGCCTGGATGACCAGAAAGAGCGAGGAAACCATCACCCCCTGGAACTTCGAGGAAGT
GGTGGACAAGGGCGCTTCCGCCCAGAGCTTCATCGAGCGGATGACCAACTTCGATAAGAACCTGCCCAAC
GAGAAGGTGCTGCCCAAGCACAGCCTGCTGTACGAGTACTTCACCGTGTATAACGAGCTGACCAAAGTGA
AATACGTGACCGAGGGAATGAGAAAGCCCGCCTTCCTGAGCGGCGAGCAGAAAAAGGCCATCGTGGACCT
GCTGTTCAAGACCAACCGGAAAGTGACCGTGAAGCAGCTGAAAGAGGACTACTTCAAGAAAATCGAGTGC
TTCGACTCCGTGGAAATCTCCGGCGTGGAAGATCGGTTCAACGCCTCCCTGGGCACATACCACGATCTGC
TGAAAATTATCAAGGACAAGGACTTCCTGGACAATGAGGAAAACGAGGACATTCTGGAAGATATCGTGCT
GACCCTGACACTGTTTGAGGACAGAGAGATGATCGAGGAACGGCTGAAAACCTATGCCCACCTGTTCGAC
GACAAAGTGATGAAGCAGCTGAAGCGGCGGAGATACACCGGCTGGGGCAGGCTGAGCCGGAAGCTGATCA
ACGGCATCCGGGACAAGCAGTCCGGCAAGACAATCCTGGATTTCCTGAAGTCCGACGGCTTCGCCAACAG
AAACTTCATGCAGCTGATCCACGACGACAGCCTGACCTTTAAAGAGGACATCCAGAAAGCCCAGGTGTCC
GGCCAGGGCGATAGCCTGCACGAGCACATTGCCAATCTGGCCGGCAGCCCCGCCATTAAGAAGGGCATCC
TGCAGACAGTGAAGGTGGTGGACGAGCTCGTGAAAGTGATGGGCCGGCACAAGCCCGAGAACATCGTGAT
CGAAATGGCCAGAGAGAACCAGACCACCCAGAAGGGACAGAAGAACAGCCGCGAGAGAATGAAGCGGATC
GAAGAGGGCATCAAAGAGCTGGGCAGCCAGATCCTGAAAGAACACCCCGTGGAAAACACCCAGCTGCAGA
ACGAGAAGCTGTACCTGTACTACCTGCAGAATGGGCGGGATATGTACGTGGACCAGGAACTGGACATCAA
CCGGCTGTCCGACTACGATGTGGACCATATCGTGCCTCAGAGCTTTCTGAAGGACGACTCCATCGACAAC
AAGGTGCTGACCAGAAGCGACAAGAACCGGGGCAAGAGCGACAACGTGCCCTCCGAAGAGGTCGTGAAGA
AGATGAAGAACTACTGGCGGCAGCTGCTGAACGCCAAGCTGATTACCCAGAGAAAGTTCGACAATCTGAC
CAAGGCCGAGAGAGGCGGCCTGAGCGAACTGGATAAGGCCGGCTTCATCAAGAGACAGCTGGTGGAAACC
CGGCAGATCACAAAGCACGTGGCACAGATCCTGGACTCCCGGATGAACACTAAGTACGACGAGAATGACA
AGCTGATCCGGGAAGTGAAAGTGATCACCCTGAAGTCCAAGCTGGTGTCCGATTTCCGGAAGGATTTCCA
GTTTTACAAAGTGCGCGAGATCAACAACTACCACCACGCCCACGACGCCTACCTGAACGCCGTCGTGGGA
ACCGCCCTGATCAAAAAGTACCCTAAGCTGGAAAGCGAGTTCGTGTACGGCGACTACAAGGTGTACGACG
TGCGGAAGATGATCGCCAAGAGCGAGCAGGAAATCGGCAAGGCTACCGCCAAGTACTTCTTCTACAGCAA
CATCATGAACTTTTTCAAGACCGAGATTACCCTGGCCAACGGCGAGATCCGGAAGCGGCCTCTGATCGAG
ACAAACGGCGAAACCGGGGAGATCGTGTGGGATAAGGGCCGGGATTTTGCCACCGTGCGGAAAGTGCTGA
GCATGCCCCAAGTGAATATCGTGAAAAAGACCGAGGTGCAGACAGGCGGCTTCAGCAAAGAGTCTATCCT
GCCCAAGAGGAACAGCGATAAGCTGATCGCCAGAAAGAAGGACTGGGACCCTAAGAAGTACGGCGGCTTC
GACAGCCCCACCGTGGCCTATTCTGTGCTGGTGGTGGCCAAAGTGGAAAAGGGCAAGTCCAAGAAACTGA
AGAGTGTGAAAGAGCTGCTGGGGATCACCATCATGGAAAGAAGCAGCTTCGAGAAGAATCCCATCGACTT
TCTGGAAGCCAAGGGCTACAAAGAAGTGAAAAAGGACCTGATCATCAAGCTGCCTAAGTACTCCCTGTTC
GAGCTGGAAAACGGCCGGAAGAGAATGCTGGCCTCTGCCGGCGAACTGCAGAAGGGAAACGAACTGGCCC
TGCCCTCCAAATATGTGAACTTCCTGTACCTGGCCAGCCACTATGAGAAGCTGAAGGGCTCCCCCGAGGA
TAATGAGCAGAAACAGCTGTTTGTGGAACAGCACAAGCACTACCTGGACGAGATCATCGAGCAGATCAGC
GAGTTCTCCAAGAGAGTGATCCTGGCCGACGCTAATCTGGACAAAGTGCTGTCCGCCTACAACAAGCACC
GGGATAAGCCCATCAGAGAGCAGGCCGAGAATATCATCCACCTGTTTACCCTGACCAATCTGGGAGCCCC
TGCCGCCTTCAAGTACTTTGACACCACCATCGACCGGAAGAGGTACACCAGCACCAAAGAGGTGCTGGAC
GCCACCCTGATCCACCAGAGCATCACCGGCCTGTACGAGACACGGATCGACCTGTCTCAGCTGGGAGGCG
ACAAAAGGCCGGCGGCCACGAAAAAGGCCGGCCAGGCAAAAAAGAAAAAGTAAGAATTCCTAGAGCTCGC
TGATCAGCCTCGACTGTGCCTTCTAGTTGCCAGCCATCTGTTGTTTGCCCCTCCCCCGTGCCTTCCTTGA
CCCTGGAAGGTGCCACTCCCACTGTCCTTTCCTAATAAAATGAGGAAATTGCATCGCATTGTCTGAGTAG
GTGTCATTCTATTCTGGGGGGTGGGGTGGGGCAGGACAGCAAGGGGGAGGATTGGGAAGAGAATAGCAGG
CATGCTGGGGAGCGGCCGCAGGAACCCCTAGTGATGGAGTTGGCCACTCCCTCTCTGCGCGCTCGCTCGC
TCACTGAGGCCGGGCGACCAAAGGTCGCCCGACGCCCGGGCTTTGCCCGGGCGGCCTCAGTGAGCGAGCG
AGCGCGCAGCTGCCTGCAGGGGCGCCTGATGCGGTATTTTCTCCTTACGCATCTGTGCGGTATTTCACAC
CGCATA
[95 nt withheld, positions 5537-5631]
T
[46 nt withheld, positions 5633-5678]
C
[141 nt withheld, positions 5680-5820]
CCTTTGACGTTGGAGTCCACGTTCTTT
[37 nt withheld, positions 5848-5884]
ACTCTATCTCGGGCTATTCTTTTGATTTATAAGGGATTTTGCCGATTTCGGTCTATTGGTTAAAAAATGA
GCTGATTTAACAAAAATTTAACGCGAATTTTAACAAAATATTAACGTTTACAATTTTATGGTGCACTCTC
AGTACAATCTGCTCTGATGCCGCATAGTTAAGCCAGCCCCGACACCCGCCAACACCCGCTGACGCGCCCT
GACGGGCTTGTCTGCTCCCGGCATCCGCTTACAGACAAGCTGTGACCGTCTCCGGGAGCTGCATGTGTCA
GAGGTTTTCACCGTCATCACCGAAACGCGCGAGACGAAAGGGCCTCGTGATACGCCTATTTTTATAGGTT
AATGTCATGATAATAATGGTTTCTTAGACGTCAGGTGGCACTTTTCGGGGAAATGTGCGCGGAACCCCTA
TTTGTTTATTTTTCTAAATACATTCAAATATGTATCCGCTCATGAGACAATAACCCTGATAAATGCTTCA
ATAATATTGAAAAAGGAAGAGTATGAGTATTCAACATTTCCGTGTCGCCCTTATTCCCTTTTTTGCGGCA
TTTTGCCTTCCTGTTTTTGCTCACCCAGAAACGCTGGTGAAAGTAAAAGATGCTGAAGATCAGTTGGGTG
CACGAGTGGGTTACATCGAACTGGATCTCAACAGCGGTAAGATCCTTGAGAGTTTTCGCCCCGAAGAACG
TTTTCCAATGATGAGCACTTTTAAAGTTCTGCTATGTGGCGCGGTATTATCCCGTATTGACGCCGGGCAA
GAGCAACTCGGTCGCCGCATACACTATTCTCAGAATGACTTGGTTGAGTACTCACCAGTCACAGAAAAGC
ATCTTACGGATGGCATGACAGTAAGAGAATTATGCAGTGCTGCCATAACCATGAGTGATAACACTGCGGC
CAACTTACTTCTGACAACGATCGGAGGACCGAAGGAGCTAACCGCTTTTTTGCACAACATGGGGGATCAT
GTAACTCGCCTTGATCGTTGGGAACCGGAGCTGAATGAAGCCATACCAAACGACGAGCGTGACACCACGA
TGCCTGTAGCAATGGCAACAACGTTGCGCAAACTATTAACTGGCGAACTACTTACTCTAGCTTCCCGGCA
ACAATTAATAGACTGGATGGAGGCGGATAAAGTTGCAGGACCACTTCTGCGCTCGGCCCTTCCGGCTGGC
TGGTTTATTGCTGATAAATCTGGAGCCGGTGAGCGTGGAAGCCGCGGTATCATTGCAGCACTGGGGCCAG
ATGGTAAGCCCTCCCGTATCGTAGTTATCTACACGACGGGGAGTCAGGCAACTATGGATGAACGAAATAG
ACAGATCGCTGAGATAGGTGCCTCACTGATTAAGCATTGGTAACTGTCAGACCAAGTTTACTCATATATA
CTTTAGATTGATTTAAAACTTCATTTTTAATTTAAAAGGATCTAGGTGAAGATCCTTTTTGATAATCTCA
TGACCAAAATCCCTTAACGTGAGTTTTCGTTCCACTGAGCGTCAGACCCCGTAGAAAAGATCAAAGGATC
TTCTTGAGATCCTTTTTTTCTGCGCGTAATCTGCTGCTTGCAAACAAAAAAACCACCGCTACCAGCGGTG
GTTTGTTTGCCGGATCAAGAGCTACCAACTCTTTTTCCGAAGGTAACTGGCTTCAGCAGAGCGCAGATAC
CAAATACTGTTCTTCTAGTGTAGCCGTAGTTAGGCCACCACTTCAAGAACTCTGTAGCACCGCCTACATA
CCTCGCTCTGCTAATCCTGTTACCAGTGGCTGCTGCCAGTGGCGATAAGTCGTGTCTTACCGGGTTGGAC
TCAAGACGATAGTTACCGGATAAGGCGCAGCGGTCGGGCTGAACGGGGGGTTCGTGCACACAGCCCAGCT
TGGAGCGAACGACCTACACCGAACTGAGATACCTACAGCGTGAGCTATGAGAAAGCGCCACGCTTCCCGA
AGGGAGAAAGGCGGACAGGTATCCGGTAAGCGGCAGGGTCGGAACAGGAGAGCGCACGAGGGAGCTTCCA
GGGGGAAACGCCTGGTATCTTTATAGTCCTGTCGGGTTTCGCCACCTCTGACTTGAGCGTCGATTTTTGT
GATGCTCGTCAGGGGGGCGGAGCCTATGGAAAAACGCCAGCAACGCGGCCTTTTTACGGTTCCTGGCCTT
TTGCTGGCCTTTTGCTCACATGTGAGGGCCTATTTCCCATGATTCCTTCATATTTGCATATACGATACAA
GGCTGTTAGAGAGATAATTGGAATTAATTTGACTGTAAACACAAAGATATTAGTACAAAATACGTGACGT
AGAAAGTAATAATTTCTTGGGTAGTTTGCAGTTTTAAAATTATGTTTTAAAATGGACTATCATATGCTTA
CCGTAACTTGAAAGTATTTCGATTTCTTGGCTTTATATATCTTGTGGAAAGGACGAAACACCGCCAAGTT
CGGGTGAAGGCCCGTTTAAGAGCTATGCTGGAAACAGCATAGCAAGTTTAAATAAGGCTAGTCCGTTATC
AACTTGAAAAAGTGGCACCGAGTCGGTGCTTTTTTGTTTTAGAGCTAGAAATAGCAAGTTAAAATAAGGC
TAGTCCGTTTTTAGCGCGTGCGCCAATTCTGCAGACAAATGGCT
Features (pLannotate 1.2.2; 18 found; start..end, strand, type, name):
     12..297     +  enhancer       CMV enhancer: human cytomegalovirus immediate early enhancer; contains an 18-bp deletion relative to the standard CMV enhancer
    299..576     +  promoter       chicken β-actin promoter: No description available
    577..804     +  intron         hybrid intron: hybrid between chicken β-actin (CBA) and minute virus of mice (MMV) introns (Gray et al., 2011)
    942..2543    +  CDS            Cas9(N): N-terminal portion of Streptococcus pyogenes Cas9 (Zetsche et al., 2015)
   2544..5042    +  CDS            Cas9(C): C-terminal portion of Streptococcus pyogenes Cas9 (Zetsche et al., 2015)
   5043..5090    +  CDS            nucleoplasmin NLS: bipartite nuclear localization signal from nucleoplasmin
   5124..5235    +  polyA_signal   bGH poly(A) signal: bovine growth hormone polyadenylation signal
   5340..5480    +  repeat_region  AAV2 ITR: inverted terminal repeat of adeno-associated virus serotype 2 inverted
   5485..5536    -  misc_feature   bom (fragment): basis of mobility region from pBR322
   5555..6010    +  rep_origin     f1 ori (sequence partly withheld): f1 bacteriophage origin of replication; arrow indicates direction of (+) strand synthesis
   6011..6060    -  misc_feature   bom (fragment): basis of mobility region from pBR322
   6162..6197    -  CDS            rop (fragment): Rop protein, which maintains plasmids at low copy number; rop
   6292..6396    +  promoter       AmpR promoter: bla
   6397..7257    +  CDS            AmpR: β-lactamase; bla; confers resistance to ampicillin, carbenicillin, and related antibiotics
   7428..8016    +  rep_origin     ori: high-copy-number ColE1/pMB1/pBR322/pUC origin of replication
   8078..8318    +  promoter       U6 promoter: RNA polymerase III promoter for human U6 snRNA
   8366..8433    +  misc_RNA       tracrRNA (fragment): trans-activating CRISPR RNA for the Streptococcus pyogenes CRISPR/Cas9 system
   8440..8483    +  misc_RNA       gRNA scaffold (fragment): guide RNA scaffold for the Streptococcus pyogenes CRISPR/Cas9 system
