[The description below was written by a language model from this plasmid's Addgene catalogue record and pLannotate feature annotations shown in this document.]
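Description:
pAID-CMV linearizing in pX330 is an all-in-one CRISPR/Cas9 expression plasmid of about 8.5 kb, built on the pX330 backbone for transfection into mammalian cells. It is propagated in E. coli through a high-copy ColE1/pUC-type origin and selected with ampicillin via the bla (AmpR) gene. An f1 phage origin, a single AAV2 ITR and small bom/rop fragments are also annotated as backbone remnants.

The plasmid carries two expression units. Streptococcus pyogenes Cas9 is annotated as contiguous N- and C-terminal portions that together form one continuous coding region. It is driven by a hybrid Pol II promoter made of the CMV enhancer, the chicken β-actin promoter and a hybrid CBA/MVM intron. Cas9 is fused at its C-terminus to a bipartite nucleoplasmin nuclear localization signal, and the transcript ends at a bGH polyadenylation signal. The second unit is a human U6 Pol III promoter that transcribes a single guide RNA, consisting of a 21 bp inserted spacer joined to the S. pyogenes guide scaffold. The scaffold is annotated only as tracrRNA and gRNA scaffold fragments, which fits the depositor's note that the sgRNA scaffold has been modified.

The stated purpose is to cut, and so linearize, the companion plasmid pAID-CMV inside cells, in work on a sensitive auxin-inducible degron system. The record does not describe what happens after cleavage. There is an inconsistency in the record: the plasmid name and purpose refer to pAID-CMV, whereas the insert field describes an sgRNA for digestion of a pAID-EF1a plasmid. The record does not resolve which target applies or whether the guide cuts both.
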