Addgene plasmid #140609: pAID-CMV linearizing in pX330
Purpose: Crispr/Cas9 plasmid for linearization of pAID-CMV
Depositing lab: Tatsuo Fukagawa. Depositing organization: The University of Osaka. Publication: A super-sensitive auxin-inducible degron system with an engineered auxin-TIR1 pair. Nishimura K, Yamada R, Hagihara S, Iwasaki R, Uchida N, Kamura T, Takahashi K, Torii KU, Fukagawa T. Nucleic Acids Res. 2020 Oct 9;48(18):e108. doi: 10.1093/nar/gkaa748. PubMed 32941625.
Backbone
  Vector backbone: pX330
  Backbone size w/o insert (bp): 8500
  Total vector size (bp): 8519
  Modifications to backbone: sgRNA scaffold has some changes
  Vector type: CRISPR
Growth in bacteria
  Bacterial resistance: Ampicillin, 100 μg/mL
  Growth temperature: 37°C
  Growth strain: DH5alpha
  Copy number: High Copy
Gene/Insert
  Gene/Insert name: sgRNA for pAID-EF1a plasmid digestion
  Insert size (bp): 21
Terms and licenses: Academic/Nonprofit Terms; Industry Terms: Not Available to Industry
Depositor comments: pX330 plasmid was obtained from Addgene (#42230). Please visit https://www.biorxiv.org/content/10.1101/2020.01.20.912113v1 for bioRxiv preprint.
How to cite: pAID-CMV linearizing in pX330 was a gift from Tatsuo Fukagawa (Addgene plasmid # 140609 ; http://n2t.net/addgene:140609 ; RRID:Addgene_140609)
